>Addgene plasmid #185753 | L0-AA018 | addgene full sequence | sequence record 367863 | Addgene NGS Result
CCCTGCAGTCCGGCAAAAAAGGGCAAGGTGTCACCACCCTGCCCTTTTTCTTTAAAACCGAAAAGATTAC
TTCGCGTTATGCAGGCTTCCTCGCTCACTGACTCGCTGCGCTCGGTCGTTCGGCTGCGGCGAGCGGTATC
AGCTCACTCAAAGGCGGTAATACGGTTATCCACAGAATCAGGGGATAACGCAGGAAAGAACATGTGAGCA
AAAGGCCAGCAAAAGGCCAGGAACCGTAAAAAGGCCGCGTTGCTGGCGTTTTTCCACAGGCTCCGCCCCC
CTGACGAGCATCACAAAAATCGACGCTCAAGTCAGAGGTGGCGAAACCCGACAGGACTATAAAGATACCA
GGCGTTTCCCCCTGGAAGCTCCCTCGTGCGCTCTCCTGTTCCGACCCTGCCGCTTACCGGATACCTGTCC
GCCTTTCTCCCTTCGGGAAGCGTGGCGCTTTCTCATAGCTCACGCTGTAGGTATCTCAGTTCGGTGTAGG
TCGTTCGCTCCAAGCTGGGCTGTGTGCACGAACCCCCCGTTCAGCCCGACCGCTGCGCCTTATCCGGTAA
CTATCGTCTTGAGTCCAACCCGGTAAGACACGACTTATCGCCACTGGCAGCAGCCACTGGTAACAGGATT
AGCAGAGCGAGGTATGTAGGCGGTGCTACAGAGTTCTTGAAGTGGTGGCCTAACTACGGCTACACTAGAA
GAACAGTATTTGGTATCTGCGCTCTGCTGAAGCCAGTTACCTTCGGAAAAAGAGTTGGTAGCTCTTGATC
CGGCAAACAAACCACCGCTGGTAGCGGTGGTTTTTTTGTTTGCAAGCAGCAGATTACGCGCAGAAAAAAA
GGATCTCAAGAAGATCCTTTGATCTTTTCTACGGGGTCTGACGCTCAGTGGAACGAAAACTCACGTTAAG
GGATTTTGGTCATGAGATTATCAAAAAGGATCTTCACCTAGATCCTTTTAAATTAAAAATGAAGTTTTAA
ATCAATCTAAAGTATATATGAGTAAACTTGGTCTGACAGCTCGAGGCTTGGATTCTCACCAATAAAAAAC
GCCCGGCGGCAACCGAGCGTTCTGAACAAATCCAGATGGAGTTCTGAGGTCATTACTGGATCTATCAACA
GGAGTCCAAGCGAGCTCGATATCAAATTACGCCCCGCCCTGCCACTCATCGCAGTACTGTTGTAATTCAT
TAAGCATTCTGCCGACATGGAAGCCATCACAAACGGCATGATGAACCTGAATCGCCAGCGGCATCAGCAC
CTTGTCGCCTTGCGTATAATATTTGCCCATGGTGAAAACGGGGGCGAAGAAGTTGTCCATATTGGCCACG
TTTAAATCAAAACTGGTGAAACTCACCCAGGGATTGGCTGAGACGAAAAACATATTCTCAATAAACCCTT
TAGGGAAATAGGCCAGGTTTTCACCGTAACACGCCACATCTTGCGAATATATGTGTAGAAACTGCCGGAA
ATCGTCGTGGTATTCACTCCAGAGCGATGAAAACGTTTCAGTTTGCTCATGGAAAACGGTGTAACAAGGG
TGAACACTATCCCATATCACCAGCTCACCGTCTTTCATTGCCATACGAAATTCCGGATGAGCATTCATCA
GGCGGGCAAGAATGTGAATAAAGGCCGGATAAAACTTGTGCTTATTTTTCTTTACGGTCTTTAAAAAGGC
CGTAATATCCAGCTGAACGGTCTGGTTATAGGTACATTGAGCAACTGACTGAAATGCCTCAAAATGTTCT
TTACGATGCCATTGGGATATATCAACGGTGGTATATCCAGTGATTTTTTTCTCCATTTTAGCTTCCTTAG
CTCCTGAAAATCTCGATAACTCAAAAAATACGCCCGGTAGTGATCTTATTTCATTATGGTGAAAGTTGGA
ACCTCTTACGTGCCCGATCAACTCGAGTGCCACCTGACGTCTAAGAAACCATTATTATCATGACATTAAC
CTATAAAAATAGGCGTATCACGAGGCAGAATTTCAGATAAAAAAAATCCTTAGCTTTCGCTAAGGATGAT
TTCTGGAATTCGGTCTCTGGAGCACCTGGAAGCATTTCCACACAGCATCTACACCACTACAGGGCTACAT
GCTCCATAGTGTAGAGCAAACCCTAGTGCAGCTCAGATATTAGATAATGCTGTCCTTCCCAGAAAGCAAA
AGGAATCGACAACTCTGGAAGGCAGACAGCACCAGTTCTGTGCAGCTTCATCCCGAGCTGATGCTGTCCT
TCCGAGAAAGCAAAGGAATCGACACTCCATGGCCGACCGCACAAACACACCATAGATGCTGACCTATCTG
GATATGCAACAACCACAACACTTGCGTCTCCACCGCTCCAAGTCCAGCCTCCAGGAGCCAGGACTCACGG
CCGGGTCGAGTGGGCCCAGCCTGGTCCCGTGGCGCCGGGGCCCGGGCCCGGCTCCCCCCACTCCCCGGCG
CGATTCTTACGCGGCGGACGGATAGGCCCACGACCGTCCTACGTGGCGGGCCCCACGTAAGGACAGCGGT
GCCTAGGCTGCACCAAATGCCGCGCCACCGTCCATGTCGTCAGAATCGGTCAGATATTAGCCCCTATCCC
TTCACACGCCAGCGCCACGCCACGCCACGCTGCTGACGCCACCCCCCTCTCACCATCATCATAGCCTTTC
CAGATATCTCCACGCTCCTGCATTACCTGTACATCATTTTAATATGTGCATACATATGTATAATCAATCA
GTAAAGGCAAGGCAGGCTGGATCCCCAGTAGAGCCCATCAATGCCTTGAATCTCGTGTTTCCCGTCAGGT
CCTTTCATTCATTCCAAGTCTCCTTCTCATACATACATCCCTCCGTGATTTAAACTTTATTAAATACCTA
CATAGCAATGGAATAAATCTATAATGTGGAAGAGACTCCAAGGTGTGACTGAGGTTCCACATGTCTGAAA
GAAGGAGCATCAAAGTATCTACCTTCCCTTCCATTTGGTTGTATTCCCTTCATCCCCTAAACCCAATGCA
AGTAGCAAAAGAGGGACACGAGAAGGTAGTAGTGAAGGTATTGCATTATTGATTTGTGAAAGCGTTTGAT
GAAACACAAAGGGCACACAAGAAGCGAATGAATGGATCCACACATGGAGGGGCAGGCAGCTCGAAAAACA
GCAGAGGATGCACATGGCCCAGAGCGGATAGGAAAGCAGGCCAGCCTCACTGGACAGTGGACAGCCAGGT
GCAGCGCACCCTGGCATATTCGAACCGGAAGGGCTGACGTGGGCTCCATTATTTGGGGTGCTGAGTTGGC
AAACACGCGCCGGGAAGCTCTCAAAACCGGCATCTCCATCTCATTCCAACGCCGCAGTCCCATTGCTCAC
CAACCCCGGCTCCTTTCCCCGCTCTGCTCCTCGGTTTCACGCTCCGCGCGAGCTCTGCTGCAATGTGAGA
Features (pLannotate 1.2.2; 6 found; start..end, strand, type, name):
      9..66      +  terminator     his operon terminator: This putative transcriptin terminator from the E. coli his operon has a 2-bp deletion introduced during synthesis. Its efficiency has not been determined.
    261..849     -  rep_origin     ori: high-copy-number ColE1/pMB1/pBR322/pUC origin of replication
   1032..1126    -  terminator     lambda t0 terminator: transcription terminator from phage lambda
   1150..1806    -  CDS            cat: CAT_ECOLX - Experimental evidence at protein level: Swiss-Prot protein existence level 1. This enzyme is an effector of chloramphenicol resistance in bacteria. From Escherichia coli. This protein is used as a marker in many commonly used cloning vectors, such as pACYC184.
   1807..1904    -  promoter       cat promoter: promoter of the E. coli cat gene encoding chloramphenicol acetyltransferase
   1990..2033    -  terminator     bacterial terminator: putative bacterial transcription terminator
