[The description below was written by a language model from this plasmid's Addgene catalogue record and pLannotate feature annotations shown in this document.]
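Description:
L0-AA018 is a Level 0 part plasmid for Loop assembly, a Type IIS restriction enzyme-based modular cloning system. It is built on the small pUAP4 acceptor backbone (about 2.1 kb), giving a total size of 3,430 bp. It is a bacterial storage and donor vector rather than a plasmid delivered to plants directly. It replicates in E. coli from a high-copy ColE1/pUC-type origin and is selected with chloramphenicol through a cat (chloramphenicol acetyltransferase) gene driven by its native cat promoter and followed by the phage lambda t0 terminator. Two further bacterial terminators, a his operon terminator and a putative bacterial terminator, lie on either side of the cloning region, an arrangement that typically insulates the cloned part from read-through transcription originating in the backbone.

The payload is a 1,369 bp promoter fragment, pAaTip1;1, from the Tip1;1 gene of the hornwort Anthoceros agrestis. The automated feature table annotates only the backbone elements. The promoter itself is not called as a feature, but it presumably occupies the unannotated stretch making up the rest of the plasmid. No coding sequence, reporter, tag or plant terminator is recorded, as expected for a single basic part.

As a Level 0 promoter module, it is meant to be combined with coding sequence and terminator parts into higher-level transcription units and multigene constructs. The associated work describes Agrobacterium-mediated stable transformation of A. agrestis, so the part supplies an endogenous hornwort promoter for driving transgene expression in that model species. The record does not describe the promoter's strength or expression pattern.
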