Addgene plasmid #185753: L0-AA018
Purpose: Level 0 loop assembly vector containing the Anthoceros agrestis Tip1;1 promoter (pAaTip1;1).
Depositing lab: Peter Szoevenyi. Depositing organization: University of Zurich. Publication: An Agrobacterium-mediated stable transformation technique for the hornwort model Anthoceros agrestis. Frangedakis E, Waller M, Nishiyama T, Tsukaya H, Xu X, Yue Y, Tjahjadi M, Gunadi A, Van Eck J, Li FW, Szovenyi P, Sakakibara K. New Phytol. 2021 Jun 2. doi: 10.1111/nph.17524. PubMed 34076270.
Backbone
  Vector backbone: pUAP4
  Backbone size w/o insert (bp): 2061
  Total vector size (bp): 3430
  Vector type: Plant Expression, Synthetic Biology
Growth in bacteria
  Bacterial resistance: Chloramphenicol, 25 μg/mL
  Growth temperature: 37°C
  Growth strain: DH5alpha
  Copy number: High Copy
Gene/Insert
  Gene/Insert name: pAaTip1;1 (promoter)
  Species: Anthoceros agrestis
  Insert size (bp): 1369
Terms and licenses: Academic/Nonprofit Terms; Industry Terms: Not Available to Industry
How to cite: L0-AA018 was a gift from Peter Szoevenyi (Addgene plasmid # 185753 ; http://n2t.net/addgene:185753 ; RRID:Addgene_185753)
